Addgene plasmid #127973: pAC572
Purpose: AMA1 plasmid with pyrG selection marker, and USER cassette (PacI/Nt.BbvCI)
Depositing lab: Uffe Mortensen. Depositing organization: Danmarks Tekniske Universitet. Publication: Cpf1 enables fast and efficient genome editing in Aspergilli. Vanegas KG, Jarczynska ZD, Strucko T, Mortensen UH. Fungal Biol Biotechnol. 2019 May 1;6:6. doi: 10.1186/s40694-019-0069-6. eCollection 2019. PubMed 31061713.
Backbone
  Vector backbone: custom
  Total vector size (bp): 10239
  Modifications to backbone: AMA1 element
  Vector type: Bacterial Expression ; Fungal Expression
  Selectable markers: pyrG
Growth in bacteria
  Bacterial resistance: Ampicillin, 100 μg/mL
  Growth temperature: 37°C
  Growth strain: DH5alpha
  Copy number: Unknown
Gene/Insert
  Gene/Insert name: pyrG
  Species: Aspergillus fumigatus
  Insert size (bp): 905
  Promoter: native promoter
  Cloning method: Unknown
  Sequencing primers: 5′ GATCTCATGGTCATAGCTGTTTCC; 3′ GTGTCGCCCTTATTCGACTCA
Terms and licenses: Academic/Nonprofit Terms; Industry Terms: Not Available to Industry
Depositor comments: AMA1 is a palindrome which causes issues sequencing. There are a few nucleotides with a mixed population. This however does not affect plasmid function. Published in: Nødvig CS, Hoof JB, Kogle ME, Jarczynska ZD, Lehmbeck J, Klitgaard DK, et al. Efficient oligo nucleotide mediated CRISPR-Cas9 gene editing in Aspergilli. Fungal Genet Biol. 2018;115:78–89, https://doi.org/10.1016/j.fgb.2018.01.004.
How to cite: pAC572 was a gift from Uffe Mortensen (Addgene plasmid # 127973 ; http://n2t.net/addgene:127973 ; RRID:Addgene_127973)
