[The description below was written by a language model from this plasmid's Addgene catalogue record and pLannotate feature annotations shown in this document.]
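Description:
pAC572 is a roughly 10.2 kb E. coli–Aspergillus shuttle plasmid built on a custom backbone. It serves as an empty, autonomously replicating vector for filamentous fungi. In bacteria it is maintained by a high-copy ColE1/pUC-type origin and selected with ampicillin through the β-lactamase gene and its promoter. In the fungal host, replication depends on the AMA1 element from Aspergillus nidulans, which occupies about half of the plasmid (around 5.2 kb). AMA1 allows extrachromosomal maintenance without genomic integration. The depositor notes that AMA1 is palindromic and therefore hard to sequence. This accounts for a few mixed-base positions and the small length differences between the depositor sequence and the repository's sequencing result, and it is reported not to affect function.

Fungal selection is provided by the Aspergillus fumigatus pyrG gene under its native promoter. pyrG encodes orotidine-5'-phosphate decarboxylase and complements uridine/uracil auxotrophy in pyrG-deficient strains. The automated annotation labels this region as two fragments of yeast URA3, which most likely reflects homology to the yeast orthologue, with the gap between the fragments plausibly being an intron. The catalogue describes a USER cloning cassette based on PacI and Nt.BbvCI sites. This cassette allows directional, ligation-independent insertion of uracil-containing PCR fragments, but it is not annotated in the feature tables.

Other detected features include two minimal FRT sites in opposite orientation bracketing the AMA1–pyrG segment. There are also short fragments of the trpC terminator, pUC multiple cloning site, lacZα, rrnB terminators and KanR, which appear to be remnants of the construction. The associated publications concern CRISPR-Cas9 and Cpf1 genome editing in Aspergilli, where this type of vector carries nuclease and guide RNA cassettes. No such payload is present in this plasmid.
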