Features (pLannotate 1.2.2; 15 found; start..end, strand, type, name):
    862..958     -  promoter       AmpR promoter (fragment): bla
    988..1012    -  CDS            KanR (fragment): aminoglycoside phosphotransferase; aph(3')-Ia; confers resistance to kanamycin
   1041..1156    +  ncRNA          5S rRNA: Accession: RF00001 - 5S ribosomal RNA
   1160..1200    +  terminator     rrnB T1 terminator (fragment): transcription terminator T1 from the E. coli rrnB gene
   1244..1277    +  protein_bind   FRT (minimal): supports FLP-mediated excision but not integration (Turan and Bode, 2011) FLP recombinase from the Saccharomyces cerevisiae 2μ plasmid
   1590..6838    -  rep_origin     AMA1: replication origin from Aspergillus nidulans (Aleksenko and Clutterbuck, 1996)
   7123..7149    +  terminator     trpC terminator (fragment): trpC; transcription terminator from the Aspergillus nidulans trpC gene (Punt et al., 1987)
   7170..7190    +  misc_feature   MCS (fragment): pUC18/19 multiple cloning site
   7587..7748    +  CDS            URA3 (fragment): PYRF_YEAST - Experimental evidence at protein level: Swiss-Prot protein existence level 1. From Saccharomyces cerevisiae (strain ATCC 204508 / S288c) (Baker's yeast).
   7802..8473    +  CDS            URA3 (fragment): PYRF_YEAST - Experimental evidence at protein level: Swiss-Prot protein existence level 1. From Saccharomyces cerevisiae (strain ATCC 204508 / S288c) (Baker's yeast).
   8737..8770    -  protein_bind   FRT (minimal): supports FLP-mediated excision but not integration (Turan and Bode, 2011) FLP recombinase from the Saccharomyces cerevisiae 2μ plasmid
   9240..9259    +  CDS            lacZα (fragment): LacZα fragment of β-galactosidase; lacZ fragment
   9284..9301    -  terminator     rrnB T2 terminator (fragment): transcription terminator T2 from the E. coli rrnB gene
   9526..10114   -  rep_origin     ori: high-copy-number ColE1/pMB1/pBR322/pUC origin of replication
  10238..859     -  CDS            AmpR (across the origin): β-lactamase; bla; confers resistance to ampicillin, carbenicillin, and related antibiotics
>Addgene plasmid #127973 | pAC572 | depositor full sequence | sequence record 245301 | pAC572 sequence 10239 bps
ACCAATGCTTAATCAGTGAGGCACCTATCTCAGCGATCTGTCTATTTCGTTCATCCATAGTTGCCTGACT
CCCCGTCGTGTAGATAACTACGATACGGGAGGGCTTACCATCTGGCCCCAGCGCTGCGATGATACCGCGA
GAACCACGCTCACCGGCTCCGGATTTATCAGCAATAAACCAGCCAGCCGGAAGGGCCGAGCGCAGAAGTG
GTCCTGCAACTTTATCCGCCTCCATCCAGTCTATTAATTGTTGCCGGGAAGCTAGAGTAAGTAGTTCGCC
AGTTAATAGTTTGCGCAACGTTGTTGCCATCGCTACAGGCATCGTGGTGTCACGCTCGTCGTTTGGTATG
GCTTCATTCAGCTCCGGTTCCCAACGATCAAGGCGAGTTACATGATCCCCCATGTTGTGCAAAAAAGCGG
TTAGCTCCTTCGGTCCTCCGATCGTTGTCAGAAGTAAGTTGGCCGCAGTGTTATCACTCATGGTTATGGC
AGCGCTACATAATTCTCTTACTGTCATGCCATCCGTAAGATGCTTTTCTGTGACTGGTGAGTACTCAACC
AAGTCATTCTGAGAATAGTGTATGCGGCGACCGAGTTGCTCTTGCCCGGCGTCAATACGGGATAATACCG
CGCCACATAGCAGAACTTTAAAAGTGCTCATCATTGGAAAACGTTCTTCGGGGCGAAAACTCTCAAGGAT
CTTACCGCTGTTGAGATCCAGTTCGATGTAACCCACTCGTGCACCCAACTGATCTTCAGCATCTTTTACT
TTCACCAGCGTTTCTGGGTGAGCAAAAACAGGAAGGCAAAATGCCGCAAAAAAGGGAATAAGGGCGACAC
GGAAATGTTGAATACTCATATTCTTCCTTTTTCAATATTATTGAAGCATTTATCAGGGTTATTGTCTCAT
GAGCGGATACATATTTGAATGTATTTAGAAAAATAAACAAATAGGGGTCAGTGTTACAACCAATTAACCA
ATTCTGAACATTATCGCGAGCCCATTTATACCTGAATATGGCTCATAACACCCCTTGTTTGCCTGGCGGC
AGTAGCGCGGTGGTCCCACCTGACCCCATGCCGAACTCAGAAGTGAAACGCCGTAGCGCCGATGGTAGTG
TGGGGACTCCCCATGCGAGAGTAGGGAACTGCCAGGCATCAAATAAAACGAAAGGCTCAGTCGAAAGACT
GGGCCTTTCGCCCGGGCTAATTATGGGGTGTCGCCCTTATTCGACTCTATAGTGAAGTTCCTATTCTCTA
GAAAGTATAGGAACTTCTGAAGTGGGGATTTAAATGCGGCCGCGCTGAGGGTTTAATCGACGAAGCAGCT
GACGGCCAGTGCCAAGCTTAACGCGTACCGGGCCCAGTATATGTTCCGCAGATGACTGGAGCTCTGCCAT
ACGTGCCCTCTCAAGCACCATTTGTTCCATCTACAGAGACTAGTCACCAACTAGTCTATCAAGACTCACA
GGGTACATTGCTGAGACCAACTGACCAGAGGCAGGGTAGCGGATTGACGGCTCCATCTCCTTCACTTACA
AGGTCTATTGAAAGCCCTTTAGCATCACCAAGCGGAGAATAGATTGTTAAGCTTATTTTTTGTATACTGT
TTTGTGATAGCACGAAGTTTTTCCACGGTATCTTGTTAAAAATATATATTTGTGGCGGGCTTACCTACAT
CAAATTAATAAGAGACTAATTATAAACTAAACACACAAGCAAGCTACTTTAGGGTAAAAGTTTATAAATG
CTTTTGACGTATAAACGTTGCTTGTATTTATTATTACAATTAAAGGTGGATAGAAAACCTAGAGACTAGT
TAGAAACTAATCTCAGGTTTGCGTTAAACTAAATCAGAGCCCGAGAGGTTAACAGAACCTAGAAGGGGAC
TAGATATCCGGGTAGGGAAACAAAAAAAAAAAACAAGACAGCCACATATTAGGGAGACTAGTTAGAAGCT
AGTTCCAGGACTAGGAAAATAAAAGACAATGATACCACAGTCTAGTTGACAACTAGATAGATTCTAGATT
GAGGCCAAAGTCTCTGAGATCCAGGTTAGTTGCAACTAATACTAGTTAGTATCTAGTCTCCTATAACTCT
GAAGCTAGAATAACTTACTACTATTATCCTCACCACTGTTCAGCTGCGCAAACGGAGTGATTGCAAGGTG
TTCAGAGACTAGTTATTGACTAGTCAGTGACTAGCAATAACTAACAAGGTATTAACCTACCATGTCTGCC
ATCACCCTGCACTTCCTCGGGCTCAGCAGCCTTTTCCTCCTCATTTTCATGCTCATTTTCCTTGTTTAAG
ACTGTGACTAGTCAAAGACTAGTCCAGAACCACAAAGGAGAAATGTCTTACCACTTTCTTCATTGCTTGT
CTCTTTTGCATTATCCATGTCTGCAACTAGTTAGAGTCTAGTTAGTGACTAGTCCGACGAGGACTTGCTT
GTCTCCGGATTGTTGGAGGAACTCTCCAGGGCCTCAAGATCCACAACAGAGCCTTCTAGAAGACTGGTCA
ATAACTAGTTGGTCTTTGTCTGAGTCTGACTTACGAGGTTGCATACTCGCTCCCTTTGCCTCGTCAATCG
ATGAGAAAAAGCGCCAAAACTCGCAATATGGCTTTGAACCACACGGTGCTGAGACTAGTTAGAATCTAGT
CCCAAACTAGCTTGGATAGCTTACCTTTGCCCTTTGCGTTGCGACAGGTCTTGCAGGGTATGGTTCCTTT
CTCACCAGCTGATTTAGCTGCCTTGCTACCCTCACGGCGGATCTGCATAAAGAGTGGCTAGAGGTTATAA
ATTAGCACTGATCCTAGGTACGGGGCTGAATGTAACTTGCCTTTCCTTTCTCATCGCGCGGCAAGACAGG
CTTGCTCAAATTCCTACCAGTCACAGGGGTATGCACGGCGTACGGACCACTTGAACTAGTCACAGATTAG
TTAGCAACTAGTCTGCATTGAATGGCTGTACTTACGGGCCCTCGCCATTGTCCTGATCATTTCCAGCTTC
ACCCTCGTTGCTGCAAAGTAGTTAGTGACTAGTCAAGGACTAGTTGAAATGGGAGAAGAAACTCACGAAT
TCTCGACACCCTTAGTATTGTGGTCCTTGGACTTGGTGCTGCTATATATTAGCTAATACACTAGTTAGAC
TCACAGAAACTTACGCAGCTCGCTTGCGCTTCTTGGTAGGAGTCGGGGTTGGGAGAACAGTGCCTTCAAA
CAAGCCTTCATACCATGCTACTTGACTAGTCAGGGACTAGTCACCAAGTAATCTAGATAGGACTTGCCTT
TGGCCTCCATCAGTTCCTTCATAGTGGGAGGTCCATTGTGCAATGTAAACTCCATGCCGTGGGAGTTCTT
GTCCTTCAAGTGCTTGACCAATATGTTTCTGTTGGCAGAGGGAACCTGTCAACTAGTTAATAACTAGTCA
GAAACTAGTATAGCAGTAGACTCACTGTACGCTTGAGGCATCCCTTCACTCGGCAGTAGACTTCATATGG
ATGGATATCAGGCACGCCATTGTCGTCCTGTGGACTAGTCAGTAACTAGGCTTAAAGCTAGTCGGGTCGG
CTTACTATCTTGAAATCCGGCAGCGTAAGCTCCCCGTCCTTAACTGCCTCGAGATAGTGACAGTACTCTG
GGGACTTTCGGAGATCGTTATCGCGAATGCTCGGCATACTAATCGTTGACTAGTCTTGGACTAGTCCCGA
GCAAAAAGGATTGGAGGAGGAGGAGGAAGGTGAGAGTGAGACAAAGAGCGAAATAAGAGCTTCAAAGGCT
ATCTCTAAGCAGTATGAAGGTTAAGTATCTAGTTCTTGACTAGATTTAAAAGAGATTTCGACTAGTTATG
TACCTGGAGTTTGGATATAGGAATGTGTTGTGGTAACGAAATGTAAGGGGGAGGAAAGAAAAAGTCGGTC
AAGAGGTAACTCTAAGTCGGCCATTCCTTTTTGGGAGGCGCTAACCATAAACGGCATGGTCGACTTAGAG
TTAGCTCAGGGAATTTAGGGAGTTATCTGCGACCACCGAGGAACGGCGGAATGCCAAAGAATCCCGATGG
AGCTCTAGCTGGCGGTTGACAACCCCACCTTTTGGCGTTTCTGCGGCGTTGCAGGCGGGACTGGATACTT
CGTAGAACCAGAAAGGCAAGGCAGAACGCGCTCAGCAAGAGTGTTGGAAGTGATAGCATGATGTGCCTTG
TTAACTAGGTCAAAATCTGCAGTATGCTTGATGTTATCCAAAGTGTGAGAGAGGAAGGTCCAAACATACA
CGATTGGGAGAGGGCCTAGGTATAAGAGTTTTTGAGTAGAACGCATGTGAGCCCAGCCATCTCGAGGAGA
TTAAACACGGGCCGGCATTTGATGGCTATGTTAGTACCCCAATGGAAACGGTGAGAGTCCAGTGGTCGCA
GATAACTCCCTAAATTCCCTGAGCTAACTCTAAGTCGACCATGCCGTTTATGGTTAGCGCCTCCCAAAAA
GGAATGGCCGACTTAGAGTTACCTCTTGACCGACTTTTTCTTTCCTCCCCCTTACATTTCGTTACCACAA
CACATTCCTATATCCAAACTCCAGGTACATAACTAGTCGAAATCTCTTTTAAATCTAGTCAAGAACTAGA
TACTTAACCTTCATACTGCTTAGAGATAGCCTTTGAAGCTCTTATTTCGCTCTTTGTCTCACTCTCACCT
TCCTCCTCCTCCTCCAATCCTTTTTGCTCGGGACTAGTCCAAGACTAGTCAACGATTAGTATGCCGAGCA
TTCGCGATAACGATCTCCGAAAGTCCCCAGAGTACTGTCACTATCTCGAGGCAGTTAAGGACGGGGAGCT
TACGCTGCCGGATTTCAAGATAGTAAGCCGACCCGACTAGCTTTAAGCCTAGTTACTGACTAGTCCACAG
GACGACAATGGCGTGCCTGATATCCATCCATATGAAGTCTACTGCCGAGTGAAGGGATGCCTCAAGCGTA
CAGTGAGTCTACTGCTATACTAGTTTCTGACTAGTTATTAACTAGTTGACAGGTTCCCTCTGCCAACAGA
AACATATTGGTCAAGCACTTGAAGGACAAGAACTCCCACGGCATGGAGTTTACATTGCACAATGGACCTC
CCACTATGAAGGAACTGATGGAGGCCAAAGGCAAGTCCTATCTAGATTACTTGGTGACTAGTCCCTGACT
AGTCAAGTAGCATGGTATGAAGGCTTGTTTGAAGGCACTGTTCTCCCAACCCCGACTCCTACCAAGAAGC
GCAAGCGAGCTGCGTAAGTTTCTGTGAGTCTAACTAGTGTATTAGCTAATATATAGCAGCACCAAGTCCA
AGGACCACAATACTAAGGGTGTCGAGAATTCGTGAGTTTCTTCTCCCATTTCAACTAGTCCTTGACTAGT
CACTAACTACTTTGCAGCAACGAGGGTGAAGCTGGAAATGATCAGGACAATGGCGAGGGCCCGTAAGTAC
AGCCATTCAATGCAGACTAGTTGCTAACTAATCTGTGACTAGTTCAAGTGGTCCGTACGCCGTGCATACC
CCTGTGACTGGTAGGAATTTGAGCAAGCCTGTCTTGCCGCGCGATGAGAAAGGAAAGGCAAGTTACATTC
AGCCCCGTACCTAGGATCAGTGCTAATTTATAACCTCTAGCCACTCTTTATGCAGATCCGCCGTGAGGGT
AGCAAGGCAGCTAAATCAGCTGGTGAGAAAGGAACCATACCCTGCAAGACCTGTCGCAACGCAAAGGGCA
AAGGTAAGCTATCCAAGCTAGTTTGGGACTAGATTCTAACTAGTCTCAGCACCGTGTGGTTCAAAGCCAT
ATTGCGAGTTTTGGCGCTTTTTCTCATCGATTGACGAGGCAAAGGGAGCGAGTATGCAACCTCGTAAGTC
AGACTCAGACAAAGACCAACTAGTTATTGACCAGTCTTCTAGAAGGCTCTGTTGTGGATCTTGAGGCCCT
GGAGAGTTCCTCCAACAATCCGGAGACAAGCAAGTCCTCGTCGGACTAGTCACTAACTAGACTCTAACTA
GTTGCAGACATGGATAATGCAAAAGAGACAAGCAATGAAGAAAGTGGTAAGACATTTCTCCTTTGTGGTT
CTGGACTAGTCTTTGACTAGTCACAGTCTTAAACAAGGAAAATGAGCATGAAAATGAGGAGGAAAAGGCT
GCTGAGCCCGAGGAAGTGCAGGGTGATGGCAGACATGGTAGGTTAATACCTTGTTAGTTATTGCTAGTCA
CTGACTAGTCAATAACTAGTCTCTGAACACCTTGCAATCACTCCGTTTGCGCAGCTGAACAGTGGTGAGG
ATAATAGTAGTAAGTTATTCTAGCTTCAGAGTTATAGGAGACTAGATACTAACTAGTATTAGTTGCAACT
AACCTGGATCTCAGAGACTTTGGCCTCAATCTAGAATCTATCTAGTTGTCAACTAGACTGTGGTATCATT
GTCTTTTATTTTCCTAGTCCTGGAACTAGCTTCTAACTAGTCTCCCTAATATGTGGCTGTCTTGTTTTTT
TTTTTTGTTTCCCTACCCGGATATCTAGTCCCCTTCTAGGTTCTGTTAACCTCTCGGGCTCTGATTTAGT
TTAACGCAAACCTGAGATTAGTTTCTAACTAGTCTCTAGGTTTTCTATCCACCTTTAATTGTAATAATAA
ATACAAGCAACGTTTATACGTCAAAAGCATTTATAAACTTTTACCCTAAAGTAGCTTGCTTGTGTGTTTA
GTTTATAATTAGTCTCTTATTAATTTGATGTAGGTAAGCCCGCCACAAATATATATTTTTAACAAGATAC
CGTGGAAAAACTTCGTGCTATCACAAAACAGTATACAAAAAATAAGCTTAACAATCTATTCTCCGCTTGG
TGATGCTAAAGGGCTTTCAATAGACCTTGTAAGTGAAGGAGATGGAGCCGTCAATCCGCTACCCTGCCTC
TGGTCAGTTGGTCTCAGCAATGTACCCTGTGAGTCTTGATAGACTAGTTGGTGACTAGTCTCTGTAGATG
GAACAAATGGTGCTTGAGAGGGCACGTATGGCAGAGCTCCAGTCATCTGCGGAACATATACTGGGCCCGG
AAGATCTCATGGTCATAGCTGTTTCCGCTGAGGGTTTAATTAAGACCTCAGCTCCTCGTGTACTGTGTAA
GCGCCCACTAGGTAATATGACATGATTACGAATTCGAGCTCGGTACCCGGCCGGGGATCCTCTAGACGTG
GAGTTACCAGTGATTGACCAATGTTTTATCTTCTACAGTTCTGCCTGTCTACCCCATTCTAGCTGTACCT
GACTACAGAGTAGTTTAATTGTGGTTGACCCCACAGTCGGAGGCGGAGGAATACAGCACCGATGTGGCCT
GTCTCCATCCAGATTGGCACGCAATTTTTACACGCGGAAAAGATCGAGATAGAGTACGACTTTAAATTTA
GTCCCCGGCGGCTTCTATTTTAGAATATTTGAGATTTGATTCTCAAGCAATTGATTTGGTTGGGTCACCC
TCAATTGGATAATATACCTCATTGCTCGGCTACTTCAACTCATCAATCACCGTCATACCCCGCATATAAC
CCTCCATTCCCACGATGTCGTCCAAGTCGCAATTGACTTACGGTGCTCGAGCCAGCAAGCACCCCAATCC
TCTGGCAAAGAGACTTTTTGAGATTGCCGAAGCAAAGAAGACAAACGTTACCGTCTCTGCTGATGTGACG
ACAACCCGAGAACTCCTGGACCTCGCTGACCGTACGGAAGCTGTTGGATCCAATACATATGCCGTCTAGC
AATGGACTAATCAACTTTTGATGATACAGGTCTCGGTCCCTACATCGCCGTCATCAAGACACACATCGAC
ATCCTCACCGATTTCAGCGTCGACACTATCAATGGCCTGAATGTGCTGGCTCAAAAGTACAACTTTTTGA
TCTTCGAGGACCGCAAATTCATCGACATCGGCAATACCGTCCAGAAGCAATACCACGGCGGTGCTCTGAG
GATCTCCGAATGGGCCCACATTATCAACTGCAGCGTTCTCCCTGGCGAGGGCATCGTCGAGGCTCTGGCC
CAGACCGCATCTGCGCAAGACTTCCCCTATGGTCCTGAGAGAGGACTGTTGGTCCTGGCAGAGATGACCC
CCAAAGGATCGCTGGCTACGGGCGAGTATACCAAGGCATCGGTTGACTACGCTCGCAAATACAAGAACTT
CGTTATGGGTTTCGTGTCGACGCGGGCCCTGACGGAAGTGCAGTCGGATGTGTCTTCAGCCTCGGAGGAT
GAAGATTTCGTGGTCTTCACGACGGGTGTGAACCTCTCTTCCAAAGGAGATAAGCTTGGACAGCAATACC
AGACTCCTGCATCGGCTATTGGACGCGGTGCCGACTTTATCATCGCCGGTCGAGGCATCTACGCTGCTCC
CGACCCGGTTGAAGCTGCACAGCGGTACCAGAAAGAAGGCTGGGAAGCTTATATGGCCAGAGTATGCGGC
AAGTCATGATTTCCTCTTGGAGCAAAAGTGTAGTGCCAGTACGAGTGTTGTGGAGGAAGGCTGCATACAT
TGTGCCTGTCATTAAACGATGAGCTCGTCCGTATTGGCCCCTGTAATGCCATGTTTTCCGCCCCCAATCG
TCAAGGTTTTCCCTTTGTTAGATTCCTACCAGTCATCTAGCAAGGCGGCCGCAGCTAGCACAATTGAGGC
ATCCCCACTACCGCATTAAGACCTCAGCGCGGCCGCAAATTTAAATAAAATGAAGTGAAGTTCCTATACT
TTCTAGAGAATAGGAACTTCTATAGTGAGTCGAATAAGGGCGACACAAAATTTATTCTAAATGCATAATA
AATACTGATAACATCTTATAGTTTGTATTATATTTTGTATTATCGTTGACATGTATAATTTTGATATCAA
AAACTGATTTTCCCTTTATTATTTTCGAGATTTATTTTCTTAATTCTCTTTAACAAACTAGAAATATTGT
ATATACAAAAAATCATAAATAATAGATGAATAGTTTAATTATAGGTGTTCATCAATCGAAAAAGCAACGT
ATCTTATTTAAAGTGCGTTGCTTTTTTCTCATTTATAAGGTTAAATAATTCTCATATATCAAGCAAAGTG
ACAGGCGCCCTTAAATATTCTGACAAATGCTCTTTCCCTAAACTCCCCCCATAAAAAAACCCGCCGAAGC
GGGTTTTTACGTTATTTGCGGATTAACGATTACTCGTTATCAGAACCGCCCAGGGGGCCCGAGCTTAAGA
CTGGCCGTCGTTTTACAACACAGAAAGAGTTTGTAGAAACGCAAAAAGGCCATCCGTCAGGGGCCTTCTG
CTTAGTTTGATGCCTGGCAGTTCCCTACTCTCGCCTTCCGCTTCCTCGCTCACTGACTCGCTGCGCTCGG
TCGTTCGGCTGCGGCGAGCGGTATCAGCTCACTCAAAGGCGGTAATACGGTTATCCACAGAATCAGGGGA
TAACGCAGGAAAGAACATGTGAGCAAAAGGCCAGCAAAAGGCCAGGAACCGTAAAAAGGCCGCGTTGCTG
GCGTTTTTCCATAGGCTCCGCCCCCCTGACGAGCATCACAAAAATCGACGCTCAAGTCAGAGGTGGCGAA
ACCCGACAGGACTATAAAGATACCAGGCGTTTCCCCCTGGAAGCTCCCTCGTGCGCTCTCCTGTTCCGAC
CCTGCCGCTTACCGGATACCTGTCCGCCTTTCTCCCTTCGGGAAGCGTGGCGCTTTCTCATAGCTCACGC
TGTAGGTATCTCAGTTCGGTGTAGGTCGTTCGCTCCAAGCTGGGCTGTGTGCACGAACCCCCCGTTCAGC
CCGACCGCTGCGCCTTATCCGGTAACTATCGTCTTGAGTCCAACCCGGTAAGACACGACTTATCGCCACT
GGCAGCAGCCACTGGTAACAGGATTAGCAGAGCGAGGTATGTAGGCGGTGCTACAGAGTTCTTGAAGTGG
TGGGCTAACTACGGCTACACTAGAAGAACAGTATTTGGTATCTGCGCTCTGCTGAAGCCAGTTACCTTCG
GAAAAAGAGTTGGTAGCTCTTGATCCGGCAAACAAACCACCGCTGGTAGCGGTGGTTTTTTTGTTTGCAA
GCAGCAGATTACGCGCAGAAAAAAAGGATCTCAAGAAGATCCTTTGATCTTTTCTACGGGGTCTGACGCT
CAGTGGAACGACGCGCGCGTAACTCACGTTAAGGGATTTTGGTCATGAGCTTGCGCCGTCCCGTCAAGTC
AGCGTAATGCTCTGCTTTT
