Features (pLannotate 1.2.2; 15 found; start..end, strand, type, name):
    862..958     -  promoter       AmpR promoter (fragment): bla
    988..1012    -  CDS            KanR (fragment): aminoglycoside phosphotransferase; aph(3')-Ia; confers resistance to kanamycin
   1041..1156    +  ncRNA          5S rRNA: Accession: RF00001 - 5S ribosomal RNA
   1160..1200    +  terminator     rrnB T1 terminator (fragment): transcription terminator T1 from the E. coli rrnB gene
   1244..1277    +  protein_bind   FRT (minimal): supports FLP-mediated excision but not integration (Turan and Bode, 2011) FLP recombinase from the Saccharomyces cerevisiae 2μ plasmid
   1590..6840    -  rep_origin     AMA1: replication origin from Aspergillus nidulans (Aleksenko and Clutterbuck, 1996)
   7126..7152    +  terminator     trpC terminator (fragment): trpC; transcription terminator from the Aspergillus nidulans trpC gene (Punt et al., 1987)
   7173..7193    +  misc_feature   MCS (fragment): pUC18/19 multiple cloning site
   7590..7751    +  CDS            URA3 (fragment): PYRF_YEAST - Experimental evidence at protein level: Swiss-Prot protein existence level 1. From Saccharomyces cerevisiae (strain ATCC 204508 / S288c) (Baker's yeast).
   7805..8476    +  CDS            URA3 (fragment): PYRF_YEAST - Experimental evidence at protein level: Swiss-Prot protein existence level 1. From Saccharomyces cerevisiae (strain ATCC 204508 / S288c) (Baker's yeast).
   8740..8773    -  protein_bind   FRT (minimal): supports FLP-mediated excision but not integration (Turan and Bode, 2011) FLP recombinase from the Saccharomyces cerevisiae 2μ plasmid
   9243..9262    +  CDS            lacZα (fragment): LacZα fragment of β-galactosidase; lacZ fragment
   9287..9304    -  terminator     rrnB T2 terminator (fragment): transcription terminator T2 from the E. coli rrnB gene
   9529..10117   -  rep_origin     ori: high-copy-number ColE1/pMB1/pBR322/pUC origin of replication
  10239..859     -  CDS            AmpR (across the origin): β-lactamase; bla; confers resistance to ampicillin, carbenicillin, and related antibiotics
>Addgene plasmid #127973 | pAC572 | addgene full sequence | sequence record 254277 | Addgene NGS Result
ACCAATGCTTAATCAGTGAGGCACCTATCTCAGCGATCTGTCTATTTCGTTCATCCATAGTTGCCTGACT
CCCCGTCGTGTAGATAACTACGATACGGGAGGGCTTACCATCTGGCCCCAGCGCTGCGATGATACCGCGA
GAACCACGCTCACCGGCTCCGGATTTATCAGCAATAAACCAGCCAGCCGGAAGGGCCGAGCGCAGAAGTG
GTCCTGCAACTTTATCCGCCTCCATCCAGTCTATTAATTGTTGCCGGGAAGCTAGAGTAAGTAGTTCGCC
AGTTAATAGTTTGCGCAACGTTGTTGCCATCGCTACAGGCATCGTGGTGTCACGCTCGTCGTTTGGTATG
GCTTCATTCAGCTCCGGTTCCCAACGATCAAGGCGAGTTACATGATCCCCCATGTTGTGCAAAAAAGCGG
TTAGCTCCTTCGGTCCTCCGATCGTTGTCAGAAGTAAGTTGGCCGCAGTGTTATCACTCATGGTTATGGC
AGCGCTACATAATTCTCTTACTGTCATGCCATCCGTAAGATGCTTTTCTGTGACTGGTGAGTACTCAACC
AAGTCATTCTGAGAATAGTGTATGCGGCGACCGAGTTGCTCTTGCCCGGCGTCAATACGGGATAATACCG
CGCCACATAGCAGAACTTTAAAAGTGCTCATCATTGGAAAACGTTCTTCGGGGCGAAAACTCTCAAGGAT
CTTACCGCTGTTGAGATCCAGTTCGATGTAACCCACTCGTGCACCCAACTGATCTTCAGCATCTTTTACT
TTCACCAGCGTTTCTGGGTGAGCAAAAACAGGAAGGCAAAATGCCGCAAAAAAGGGAATAAGGGCGACAC
GGAAATGTTGAATACTCATATTCTTCCTTTTTCAATATTATTGAAGCATTTATCAGGGTTATTGTCTCAT
GAGCGGATACATATTTGAATGTATTTAGAAAAATAAACAAATAGGGGTCAGTGTTACAACCAATTAACCA
ATTCTGAACATTATCGCGAGCCCATTTATACCTGAATATGGCTCATAACACCCCTTGTTTGCCTGGCGGC
AGTAGCGCGGTGGTCCCACCTGACCCCATGCCGAACTCAGAAGTGAAACGCCGTAGCGCCGATGGTAGTG
TGGGGACTCCCCATGCGAGAGTAGGGAACTGCCAGGCATCAAATAAAACGAAAGGCTCAGTCGAAAGACT
GGGCCTTTCGCCCGGGCTAATTATGGGGTGTCGCCCTTATTCGACTCTATAGTGAAGTTCCTATTCTCTA
GAAAGTATAGGAACTTCTGAAGTGGGGATTTAAATGCGGCCGCGCTGAGGGTTTAATCGACGAAGCAGCT
GACGGCCAGTGCCAAGCTTAACGCGTACCGGGCCCAGTATATGTTCCGCAGATGACTGGAGCTCTGCCAT
ACGTGCCCTCTCAAGCACCATTTGTTCCATCTACAGAGACTAGTCACCAACTAGTCTATCAAGACTCACA
GGGTACATTGCTGAGACCAACTGACCAGAGGCAGGGTAGCGGATTGACGGCTCCATCTCCTTCACTTACA
AGGTCTATTGAAAGCCCTTTAGCATCACCAAGCGGAGAATAGATTGTTAAGCTTATTTTTTGTATACTGT
TTTGTGATAGCACGAAGTTTTTCCACGGTATCTTGTTAAAAATATATATTTGTGGCGGGCTTACCTACAT
CAAATTAATAAGAGACTAATTATAAACTAAACACACAAGCAAGCTACTTTAGGGTAAAAGTTTATAAATG
CTTTTGACGTATAAACGTTGCTTGTATTTATTATTACAATTAAAGGTGGATAGAAAACCTAGAGACTAGT
TAGAAACTAATCTCAGGTTTGCGTTAAACTAAATCAGAGCCCGAGAGGTTAACAGAACCTAGAAGGGGAC
TAGATATCCGGGTAGGGAAACAAAAAAAAAAAAACAAGACAGCCACATATTAGGGAGACTAGTTAGAAGC
TAGTTCCAGGACTAGGAAAATAAAAGACAATGATACCACAGTCTAGTTGACAACTAGATAGATTCTAGAT
TGAGGCCAAAGTCTCTGAGATCCAGGTTAGTTGCAACTAATACTAGTTAGTATCTAGTCTCCTATAACTC
TGAAGCTAGAATAACTTACTACTATTATCCTCACCACTGTTCAGCTGCGCAAACGGAGTGATTGCAAGGT
GTTCAGAGACTAGTTATTGACTAGTCAGTGACTAGCAATAACTAACAAGGTATTAACCTACCATGTCTGC
CATCACCCTGCACTTCCTCGGGCTCAGCAGCCTTTTCCTCCTCATTTTCATGCTCATTTTCCTTGTTTAA
GACTGTGACTAGTCAAAGACTAGTCCAGAACCACAAAGGAGAAATGTCTTACCACTTTCTTCATTGCTTG
TCTCTTTTGCATTATCCATGTCTGCAACTAGTTAGAGTCTAGTTAGTGACTAGTCCGACGAGGACTTGCT
TGTCTCCGGATTGTTGGAGGAACTCTCCAGGGCCTCAAGATCCACAACAGAGCCTTCTAGAAGACTGGTC
AATAACTAGTTGGTCTTTGTCTGAGTCTGACTTACGAGGTTGCATACTCGCTCCCTTTGCCTCGTCAATC
GATGAGAAAAAGCGCCAAAACTCGCAATATGGCTTTGAACCACACGGTGCTGAGACTAGTTAGAATCTAG
TCCCAAACTAGCTTGGATAGCTTACCTTTGCCCTTTGCGTTGCGACAGGTCTTGCAGGGTATGGTTCCTT
TCTCACCAGCTGATTTAGCTGCCTTGCTACMCTCACGGCGGATCTGCATAAAGAGTGGCTAGAGGTTATA
AATTAGCACTGATCCTAGGTACGGGGCTGAATGTAACTTGCCYTTCCTTTCTCATCGCGCGGCAAGACAG
GCTTGCTCAAATTCCTACCAGTCACAGGGGTATGCACGGCGTACGGACCACTTGAACTAGTCACAGATTA
GTTAGCAACTAGTCTGCATTGAATGGCTGTACTTACGGGCCCTCGCCATTGTCCTGATCATTTCCAGCTT
CACCCTCGTTGCTGCAAAGTAGTTAGTGACTAGTCAAGGACTAGTTGAAATGGGAGAAGAAACTCACGAA
TTCTCGACACCCTTAGTATTGTGGTCCTTGGACTTGGTGCTGCTATATATTAGCTAATACACTAGTTAGA
CTCACAGAAACTTACGCAGCTCGCTTGCGCTTCTTGGTAGGAGTCGGGGTTGGGAGAACAGTGCCTTCAA
ACAAGCCTTCATACCATGCTACTTGACTAGTCAGGGACTAGTCACCAAGTAATCTAGATAGGACTTKCCT
TTGGCCTCCATCAGTTCCTTCATAGTGGGAGGTCCATTGTGCAATGTAAACTCCATGCCGTGGGAGTTCT
TGTCCTTCAAGTGCTTGACCAATATGTTTCTGTTGGCAGAGGGAACCTGTCAACTAGTTAATAACTAGTC
AGAAACTAGTATAGCAGTAGACTCACTGTACGCTTGAGGCATCCCTTCACTCGGCAGTAGACTTCATATK
GATGGATATCAGGCACGCCATTGTCGTCCTGTGGACTAGTCAGTAACTAGGCTTAAAGCTAGTCGGGTCG
GCTTACTATCTTGAAATCCGGCAGCGTAAGCTCCCCGTCCTTAACTGCCTCGAGATAGTGACAGTACTCT
GGGGACTTTCGGAGATCGTTATCGCGAATGCTCGGCATACTAATCGTTGACTAGTCTTGGACTAGTCCCG
AGCAAAAAGGATTGGAGGAGGAGGAGGAAGGTGAGAGTGAGACAAAGAGCGAAATAAGAGCTTCAAAGGC
TATCTCTAAGCAGTATGAAGGTTAAGTATCTAGTTCTTGACTAGATTTAAAAGAGATTTCGACTAGTTAT
GTACCTGGAGTTTGGATATAGGAATGTGTTGTGGTAACGAAATGTAAGGGGGAGGAAAGAAAAAGTCGGT
CAAGAGGTAACTCTAAGTCGGCCATTCCTTTTTGGGAGGCGCTAACCATAAACGGCATGGTCGACTTAGA
GTTAGCTCAGGGAATTTAGGGAGTTATCTGCGACCACCGAGGAACGGCTGAATGCCAAAGAATCCCGATG
GAGCTCTAGCTGGCGGTTGACAACCCCACCTTTTGGCGTTTCTGCGGCGTTGCAGGCGGGACTGGATACT
TCGTAGAACCAGAAAGGCAAGGCAGAACGCGCTCAGCAAGAGTGTTGGAAGTGATAGCATGATGTGCCTT
GTTAACTAGGTCAAAATCTGCAGTATGCTTGATGTTATCCAAAGTGTGAGAGAGGAAGGTCCAAACATAC
ACGATTGGGAGAGGGCCTAGGTATAAGAGTTTTTGAGTAGAACGCATGTGAGCCCAGCCATCTCGAGGAG
ATTAAACACGGGCCGGCATTTGATGGCTATGTTAGTACCCCAATGGAAACGGTGAGAGTCCAGTGGTCGC
AGATAACTCCCTAAATTCCCTGAGCTAACTCTAAGTCGACCATGCCGTTTATGGTTAGCGCCTCCCAAAA
AGGAATGGCCGACTTAGAGTTACCTCTTGACCGACTTTTTCTTTCCTCCCCCTTACATTTCGTTACCACA
ACACATTCCTATATCCAAACTCCAGGTACATAACTAGTCGAAATCTCTTTTAAATCTAGTCAAGAACTAG
ATACTTAACCTTCATACTGCTTAGAGATAGCCTTTGAAGCTCTTATTTCGCTCTTTGTCTCACTCTCACC
TTCCTCCTCCTCCTCCAATCCTTTTTGCTCGGGACTAGTCCAAGACTAGTCAACGATTAGTATGCCGAGC
ATTCGCGATAACGATCTCCGAAAGTCCCCAGAGTACTGTCACTATCTCGAGGCAGTTAAGGACGGGGAGC
TTACGCTGCCGGATTTCAAGATAGTAAGCCGACCCGACTAGCTTTAAGCCTAGTTACTGACTAGTCCACA
GGACGACAATGGCGTGCCTGATATCCATCCATATGAAGTCTACTGCCGAGTGAAGGGATGCCTCAAGCGT
ACAGTGAGTCTACTGCTATACTAGTTTCTGACTAGTTATTAACTAGTTGACAGGTTCCCTCTGCCAACAG
AAACATATTGGTCAAGCACTTGAAGGACAAGAACTCCCACGGCATGGAGTTTACATTGCACAATGGACCT
CCCACTATGAAGGAACTGATGGAGGCCAAAGGMAAGTCCTATCTAGATTACTTGGTGACTAGTCCCTGAC
TAGTCAAGTAGCATGGTATGAAGGCTTGTTTGAAGGCACTGTTCTCCCAACCCCGACTCCTACCAAGAAG
CGCAAGCGAGCTGCGTAAGTTTCTGTGAGTCTAACTAGTGTATTAGCTAATATATAGCAGCACCAAGTCC
AAGGACCACAATACTAAGGGTGTCGAGAATTCGTGAGTTTCTTCTCCCATTTCAACTAGTCCTTGACTAG
TCACTAACTACTTTGCAGCAACGAGGGTGAAGCTGGAAATGATCAGGACAATGGCGAGGGCCCGTAAGTA
CAGCCATTCAATGCAGACTAGTTGCTAACTAATCTGTGACTAGTTCAAGTGGTCCGTACGCCGTGCATAC
CCCTGTGACTGGTAGGAATTTGAGCAAGCCTGTCTTGCCGCGCGATGAGAAAGGAARGGCAAGTTACATT
CAGCCCCGTACCTAGGATCAGTGCTAATTTATAACCTCTAGCCACTCTTTATGCAGATCCGCCGTGAGKG
TAGCAAGGCAGCTAAATCAGCTGGTGAGAAAGGAACCATACCCTGCAAGACCTGTCGCAACGCAAAGGGC
AAAGGTAAGCTATCCAAGCTAGTTTGGGACTAGATTCTAACTAGTCTCAGCACCGTGTGGTTCAAAGCCA
TATTGCGAGTTTTGGCGCTTTTTCTCATCGATTGACGAGGCAAAGGGAGCGAGTATGCAACCTCGTAAGT
CAGACTCAGACAAAGACCAACTAGTTATTGACCAGTCTTCTAGAAGGCTCTGTTGTGGATCTTGAGGCCC
TGGAGAGTTCCTCCAACAATCCGGAGACAAGCAAGTCCTCGTCGGACTAGTCACTAACTAGACTCTAACT
AGTTGCAGACATGGATAATGCAAAAGAGACAAGCAATGAAGAAAGTGGTAAGACATTTCTCCTTTGTGGT
TCTGGACTAGTCTTTGACTAGTCACAGTCTTAAACAAGGAAAATGAGCATGAAAATGAGGAGGAAAAGGC
TGCTGAGCCCGAGGAAGTGCAGGGTGATGGCAGACATGGTAGGTTAATACCTTGTTAGTTATTGCTAGTC
ACTGACTAGTCAATAACTAGTCTCTGAACACCTTGCAATCACTCCGTTTGCGCAGCTGAACAGTGGTGAG
GATAATAGTAGTAAGTTATTCTAGCTTCAGAGTTATAGGAGACTAGATACTAACTAGTATTAGTTGCAAC
TAACCTGGATCTCAGAGACTTTGGCCTCAATCTAGAATCTATCTAGTTGTCAACTAGACTGTGGTATCAT
TGTCTTTTATTTTCCTAGTCCTGGAACTAGCTTCTAACTAGTCTCCCTAATATGTGGCTGTCTTGTTTTT
TTTTTTTNGTTTCCCTACCCGGATATCTAGTCCCCTTCTAGGTTCTGTTAACCTCTCGGGCTCTGATTTA
GTTTAACGCAAACCTGAGATTAGTTTCTAACTAGTCTCTAGGTTTTCTATCCACCTTTAATTGTAATAAT
AAATACAAGCAACGTTTATACGTCAAAAGCATTTATAAACTTTTACCCTAAAGTAGCTTGCTTGTGTGTT
TAGTTTATAATTAGTCTCTTATTAATTTGATGTAGGTAAGCCCGCCACAAATATATATTTTTAACAAGAT
ACCGTGGAAAAACTTCGTGCTATCACAAAACAGTATACAAAAAATAAGCTTAACAATCTATTCTCCGCTT
GGTGATGCTAAAGGGCTTTCAATAGACCTTGTAAGTGAAGGAGATGGAGCCGTCAATCCGCTACCCTGCC
TCTGGTCAGTTGGTCTCAGCAATGTACCCTGTGAGTCTTGATAGACTAGTTGGTGACTAGTCTCTGTAGA
TGGAACAAATGGTGCTTGAGAGGGCACGTATGGCAGAGCTCCAGTCATCTGCGGAACATATACTGGGCCC
GGGAAGATCTCATGGTCATAGCTGTTTCCGCTGAGGGTTTAATTAAGACCTCAGCTCCTCGTGTACTGTG
TAAGCGCCCACTAGGTAATATGACATGATTACGAATTCGAGCTCGGTACCCGGCCGGGGATCCTCTAGAC
GTGGAGTTACCAGTGATTGACCAATGTTTTATCTTCTACAGTTCTGCCTGTCTACCCCATTCTAGCTGTA
CCTGACTACAGAGTAGTTTAATTGTGGTTGACCCCACAGTCGGAGGCGGAGGAATACAGCACCGATGTGG
CCTGTCTCCATCCAGATTGGCACGCAATTTTTACACGCGGAAAAGATCGAGATAGAGTACGACTTTAAAT
TTAGTCCCCGGCGGCTTCTATTTTAGAATATTTGAGATTTGATTCTCAAGCAATTGATTTGGTTGGGTCA
CCCTCAATTGGATAATATACCTCATTGCTCGGCTACTTCAACTCATCAATCACCGTCATACCCCGCATAT
AACCCTCCATTCCCACGATGTCGTCCAAGTCGCAATTGACTTACGGTGCTCGAGCCAGCAAGCACCCCAA
TCCTCTGGCAAAGAGACTTTTTGAGATTGCCGAAGCAAAGAAGACAAACGTTACCGTCTCTGCTGATGTG
ACGACAACCCGAGAACTCCTGGACCTCGCTGACCGTACGGAAGCTGTTGGATCCAATACATATGCCGTCT
AGCAATGGACTAATCAACTTTTGATGATACAGGTCTCGGTCCCTACATCGCCGTCATCAAGACACACATC
GACATCCTCACCGATTTCAGCGTCGACACTATCAATGGCCTGAATGTGCTGGCTCAAAAGTACAACTTTT
TGATCTTCGAGGACCGCAAATTCATCGACATCGGCAATACCGTCCAGAAGCAATACCACGGCGGTGCTCT
GAGGATCTCCGAATGGGCCCACATTATCAACTGCAGCGTTCTCCCTGGCGAGGGCATCGTCGAGGCTCTG
GCCCAGACCGCATCTGCGCAAGACTTCCCCTATGGTCCTGAGAGAGGACTGTTGGTCCTGGCAGAGATGA
CCCCCAAAGGATCGCTGGCTACGGGCGAGTATACCAAGGCATCGGTTGACTACGCTCGCAAATACAAGAA
CTTCGTTATGGGTTTCGTGTCGACGCGGGCCCTGACGGAAGTGCAGTCGGATGTGTCTTCAGCCTCGGAG
GATGAAGATTTCGTGGTCTTCACGACGGGTGTGAACCTCTCTTCCAAAGGAGATAAGCTTGGACAGCAAT
ACCAGACTCCTGCATCGGCTATTGGACGCGGTGCCGACTTTATCATCGCCGGTCGAGGCATCTACGCTGC
TCCCGACCCGGTTGAAGCTGCACAGCGGTACCAGAAAGAAGGCTGGGAAGCTTATATGGCCAGAGTATGC
GGCAAGTCATGATTTCCTCTTGGAGCAAAAGTGTAGTGCCAGTACGAGTGTTGTGGAGGAAGGCTGCATA
CATTGTGCCTGTCATTAAACGATGAGCTCGTCCGTATTGGCCCCTGTAATGCCATGTTTTCCGCCCCCAA
TCGTCAAGGTTTTCCCTTTGTTAGATTCCTACCAGTCATCTAGCAAGGCGGCCGCAGCTAGCACAATTGA
GGCATCCCCACTACCGCATTAAGACCTCAGCGCGGCCGCAAATTTAAATAAAATGAAGTGAAGTTCCTAT
ACTTTCTAGAGAATAGGAACTTCTATAGTGAGTCGAATAAGGGCGACACAAAATTTATTCTAAATGCATA
ATAAATACTGATAACATCTTATAGTTTGTATTATATTTTGTATTATCGTTGACATGTATAATTTTGATAT
CAAAAACTGATTTTCCCTTTATTATTTTCGAGATTTATTTTCTTAATTCTCTTTAACAAACTAGAAATAT
TGTATATACAAAAAATCATAAATAATAGATGAATAGTTTAATTATAGGTGTTCATCAATCGAAAAAGCAA
CGTATCTTATTTAAAGTGCGTTGCTTTTTTCTCATTTATAAGGTTAAATAATTCTCATATATCAAGCAAA
GTGACAGGCGCCCTTAAATATTCTGACAAATGCTCTTTCCCTAAACTCCCCCCATAAAAAAACCCGCCGA
AGCGGGTTTTTACGTTATTTGCGGATTAACGATTACTCGTTATCAGAACCGCCCAGGGGGCCCGAGCTTA
AGACTGGCCGTCGTTTTACAACACAGAAAGAGTTTGTAGAAACGCAAAAAGGCCATCCGTCAGGGGCCTT
CTGCTTAGTTTGATGCCTGGCAGTTCCCTACTCTCGCCTTCCGCTTCCTCGCTCACTGACTCGCTGCGCT
CGGTCGTTCGGCTGCGGCGAGCGGTATCAGCTCACTCAAAGGCGGTAATACGGTTATCCACAGAATCAGG
GGATAACGCAGGAAAGAACATGTGAGCAAAAGGCCAGCAAAAGGCCAGGAACCGTAAAAAGGCCGCGTTG
CTGGCGTTTTTCCATAGGCTCCGCCCCCCTGACGAGCATCACAAAAATCGACGCTCAAGTCAGAGGTGGC
GAAACCCGACAGGACTATAAAGATACCAGGCGTTTCCCCCTGGAAGCTCCCTCGTGCGCTCTCCTGTTCC
GACCCTGCCGCTTACCGGATACCTGTCCGCCTTTCTCCCTTCGGGAAGCGTGGCGCTTTCTCATAGCTCA
CGCTGTAGGTATCTCAGTTCGGTGTAGGTCGTTCGCTCCAAGCTGGGCTGTGTGCACGAACCCCCCGTTC
AGCCCGACCGCTGCGCCTTATCCGGTAACTATCGTCTTGAGTCCAACCCGGTAAGACACGACTTATCGCC
ACTGGCAGCAGCCACTGGTAACAGGATTAGCAGAGCGAGGTATGTAGGCGGTGCTACAGAGTTCTTGAAG
TGGTGGGCTAACTACGGCTACACTAGAAGAACAGTATTTGGTATCTGCGCTCTGCTGAAGCCAGTTACCT
TCGGAAAAAGAGTTGGTAGCTCTTGATCCGGCAAACAAACCACCGCTGGTAGCGGTGGTTTTTTTGTTTG
CAAGCAGCAGATTACGCGCAGAAAAAAAGGATCTCAAGAAGATCCTTTGATCTTTTCTACGGGGTCTGAC
GCTCAGTGGAACGACGCGCGCGTAACTCACGTTAAGGGATTTTGGTCATGAGCTTGCGCCGTCCCGTCAA
GTCAGCGTAATGCTCTGCTT
